Addgene plasmid #82294: pDONR223_AKT1_WT
Purpose: Gateway Donor vector containing AKT1, part of the Target Accelerator Plasmid Collection.
Depositing lab: Jesse Boehm & William Hahn & David Root. Depositing organization: Broad Institute. Publication: Systematic Functional Interrogation of Rare Cancer Variants Identifies Oncogenic Alleles. Kim E, Ilic N, Shrestha Y, Zou L, Kamburov A, Zhu C, Yang X, Lubonja R, Tran N, Nguyen C, Lawrence MS, Piccioni F, Bagul M, Doench JG, Chouinard CR, Wu X, Hogstrom L, Natoli T, Tamayo P, Horn H, Corsello SM, Lage K, Root DE, Subramanian A, Golub TR, Getz G, Boehm JS, Hahn WC. Cancer Discov. 2016 Jul;6(7):714-26. doi: 10.1158/2159-8290.CD-16-0160. Epub 2016 May 4. PubMed 27147599.
Backbone
  Vector backbone: pDONR223
  Backbone manufacturer: Invitrogen
  Backbone size w/o insert (bp): 2790
  Vector type: Gateway Entry vector
Growth in bacteria
  Bacterial resistance: Spectinomycin, 50 μg/mL
  Growth temperature: 37°C
  Growth strain: DH5alpha
  Copy number: High Copy
Gene/Insert
  Gene/Insert name: AKT1 (alt name: NM_005163.2)
  Species: H. sapiens (human)
  Mutation: WT
  Entrez Gene: AKT1 (a.k.a. AKT, PKB, PKB-ALPHA, PRKBA, RAC, RAC-ALPHA)
  Promoter: None
  Cloning method: Gateway Cloning
  Sequencing primers: 5′ M13pUC-fwd; 3′ M13-Rev
Terms and licenses: Academic/Nonprofit Terms; Industry Terms: Not Available to Industry
Depositor comments: Open state: NO stop codon immediately follows insert. Supporting reference: Systematic morphological profiling of human gene and allele function via Cell Painting. Rohban MH, et al. Elife. 2017, Mar 18;6. pii: e24060. PubMed PMID 28315521
How to cite: pDONR223_AKT1_WT was a gift from Jesse Boehm & William Hahn & David Root (Addgene plasmid # 82294 ; http://n2t.net/addgene:82294 ; RRID:Addgene_82294)
