[The description below was written by a language model from this plasmid's Addgene catalogue record and pLannotate feature annotations shown in this document.]
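Description:
pDONR223_AKT1_WT is a Gateway entry clone built on the Invitrogen pDONR223 backbone and carrying the wild-type human AKT1 open reading frame (reference transcript NM_005163.2). It is a bacterial propagation and shuttling plasmid rather than an expression vector. It replicates in E. coli from a high-copy ColE1/pUC-type origin and is selected with spectinomycin through the aadA (SmR) aminoglycoside adenylyltransferase gene. That gene sits downstream of a class 1 integron Pc promoter fragment and a residual gentamicin-resistance fragment. The sequenced record is 4,230 nt, consistent with the stated backbone size plus the insert.

The AKT1 coding sequence, which encodes a serine/threonine kinase (also called PKB) that regulates survival, growth, proliferation and metabolism, is flanked by two attL recombination sites. The automated annotation labels these attL3 and attL2. These sites allow LR Clonase-mediated transfer of the ORF into any compatible Gateway destination vector. The record lists no promoter for the insert, so expression depends on the destination vector. rrnB T1 and T2 terminators lie upstream of the cassette and insulate it from read-through transcription. A T7 promoter lies on the far side of the insert, pointing back toward it. The short lacI and lacZα fragments are backbone remnants. The clone is in the "open" configuration, with no stop codon immediately after the insert, so the ORF can be fused in frame to C-terminal tags supplied by the destination vector.

The plasmid belongs to the Target Accelerator Plasmid Collection. As the wild-type clone, it would naturally serve as the reference allele in studies of cancer-associated variants, and the cited work covers functional interrogation of rare cancer alleles and morphological profiling.
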