Features (pLannotate 1.2.2; 12 found; start..end, strand, type, name):
     34..622     +  rep_origin     ori: high-copy-number ColE1/pMB1/pBR322/pUC origin of replication
    805..897     +  CDS            lacI (fragment): lac repressor; lacI; The lac repressor binds to the lac operator to inhibit transcription in E. coli. This inhibition can be relieved by adding lactose or isopropyl-β-D-thiogalactopyranoside (IPTG).
    952..979     -  terminator     rrnB T2 terminator: transcription terminator T2 from the E. coli rrnB gene
   1111..1154    +  terminator     rrnB T1 terminator: Escherichia coli rrnB; transcription terminator T1 from the E. coli rrnB gene
   1201..1237    -  CDS            lacZα (fragment): LacZα fragment of β-galactosidase; lacZ fragment
   1254..1349    +  protein_bind   attL3: mutant version of attL; recombination site for the Gateway® LR reaction LR Clonase™
   1352..2791    +  CDS            AKT1 (sequence withheld): AKT1_HUMAN - Also known as PKB, RAC. Experimental evidence at protein level: Swiss-Prot protein existence level 1. AKT1 is one of 3 closely related serine/threonine-protein kinases (AKT1, AKT2 and AKT3) called the AKT kinase, and which regulate many processes including metabolism, proliferation, cell survival, growth and angiogenesis (PubMed:15526160, PubMed:11882383, PubMed:21620960, PubMed:21432781). This is mediated through serine and/or threonine phosphorylation of a range of downstream substrates (PubMed:15526160, PubMed:11882383, PubMed:21620960, PubMed:21432781). Over 100 substrate cand
   2794..2892    -  protein_bind   attL2: mutant version of attL; recombination site for the Gateway® LR reaction LR Clonase™
   2910..2928    -  promoter       T7 promoter: promoter for bacteriophage T7 RNA polymerase
   3118..3141    +  promoter       Pc promoter (fragment): intI1 (promoter lies within the coding sequence); class 1 integron promoter
   3317..3373    +  CDS            GmR (fragment): gentamycin acetyltransferase; aacC1; confers resistance to gentamycin
   3380..4171    +  CDS            SmR: aminoglycoside adenylyltransferase (Murphy, 1985); aadA; confers resistance to spectinomycin and streptomycin
>Addgene plasmid #82294 | pDONR223_AKT1_WT | addgene full sequence | sequence record 165373 | Addgene NGS result
GTCAGACCCCGTAGAAAAGATCAAAGGATCTTCTTGAGATCCTTTTTTTCTGCGCGTAATCTGCTGCTTG
CAAACAAAAAAACCACCGCTACCAGCGGTGGTTTGTTTGCCGGATCAAGAGCTACCAACTCTTTTTCCGA
AGGTAACTGGCTTCAGCAGAGCGCAGATACCAAATACTGTTCTTCTAGTGTAGCCGTAGTTAGGCCACCA
CTTCAAGAACTCTGTAGCACCGCCTACATACCTCGCTCTGCTAATCCTGTTACCAGTGGCTGCTGCCAGT
GGCGATAAGTCGTGTCTTACCGGGTTGGACTCAAGACGATAGTTACCGGATAAGGCGCAGCGGTCGGGCT
GAACGGGGGGTTCGTGCACACAGCCCAGCTTGGAGCGAACGACCTACACCGAACTGAGATACCTACAGCG
TGAGCTATGAGAAAGCGCCACGCTTCCCGAAGGGAGAAAGGCGGACAGGTATCCGGTAAGCGGCAGGGTC
GGAACAGGAGAGCGCACGAGGGAGCTTCCAGGGGGAAACGCCTGGTATCTTTATAGTCCTGTCGGGTTTC
GCCACCTCTGACTTGAGCGTCGATTTTTGTGATGCTCGTCAGGGGGGCGGAGCCTATGGAAAAACGCCAG
CAACGCGGCCTTTTTACGGTTCCTGGCCTTTTGCTGGCCTTTTGCTCACATGTTCTTTCCTGCGTTATCC
CCTGATTCTGTGGATAACCGTATTACCGCCTTTGAGTGAGCTGATACCGCTCGCCGCAGCCGAACGACCG
AGCGCAGCGAGTCAGTGAGCGAGGAAGCGGAAGAGCGCCCAATACGCAAACCGCCTCTCCCCGCGCGTTG
GCCGATTCATTAATGCAGCTGGCACGACAGGTTTCCCGACTGGAAAGCGGGCAGTGAGCGCAACGCAATT
AATACGCGTACCGCTAGCCAGGAAGAGTTTGTAGAAACGCAAAAAGGCCATCCGTCAGGATGGCCTTCTG
CTTAGTTTGATGCCTGGCAGTTTATGGCGGGCGTCCTGCCCGCCACCCTCCGGGCCGTTGCTTCACAACG
TTCAAATCCGCTCCCGGCGGATTTGTCCTACTCAGGAGAGCGTTCACCGACAAACAACAGATAAAACGAA
AGGCCCAGTCTTCCGACTGAGCCTTTCGTTTTATTTGATGCCTGGCAGTTCCCTACTCTCGCGTTAACGC
TAGCATGGATGTTTTCCCAGTCACGACGTTGTAAAACGACGGCCAGTCTTAAGCTCGGGCCCCAAATAAT
GATTTTATTTTGACTGATAGTGACCTGTTCGTTGCAACAAATTGATGAGCAATGCTTTTTTATAATGCCA
ACTTTGTACAAAAAAGTTGGC
[1440 nt withheld, positions 1352-2791]
TGCCCAACTTTCTTGTACAAAGTTGGCATTATAAGAAAGCATTGCTTATCAATTTGTTGCAACGAACAGG
TCACTATCAGTCAAAATAAAATCATTATTTGCCATCCAGCTGATATCCCCTATAGTGAGTCGTATTACAT
GGTCATAGCTGTTTCCTGGCAGCTCTGGCCCGTGTCTCAAAATCTCTGATGTTACATTGCACAAGATAAA
AATATATCATCATGCCTCCTCTAGACCAGCCAGGACAGAAATGCCTCGACTTCGCTGCTACCCAAGGTTG
CCGGGTGACGCACACCGTGGAAACGGATGAAGGCACGAACCCAGTGGACATAAGCCTGTTCGGTTCGTAA
GCTGTAATGCAAGTAGCGTATGCGCTCACGCAACTGGTCCAGAACCTTGACCGAACGCAGCGGTGGTAAC
GGCGCAGTGGCGGTTTTCATGGCTTGTTATGACTGTTTTTTTGGGGTACAGTCTATGCCTCGGGCATCCA
AGCAGCAAGCGCGTTACGCCGTGGGTCGATGTTTGATGTTATGGAGCAGCAACGATGTTACGCAGCAGGG
CAGTCGCCCTAAAACAAAGTTAAACATTATGAGGGAAGCGGTGATCGCCGAAGTATCGACTCAACTATCA
GAGGTAGTTGGCGTCATCGAGCGCCATCTCGAACCGACGTTGCTGGCCGTACATTTGTACGGCTCCGCAG
TGGATGGCGGCCTGAAGCCACACAGTGATATTGATTTGCTGGTTACGGTGACCGTAAGGCTTGATGAAAC
AACGCGGCGAGCTTTGATCAACGACCTTTTGGAAACTTCGGCTTCCCCTGGAGAGAGCGAGATTCTCCGC
GCTGTAGAAGTCACCATTGTTGTGCACGACGACATCATTCCGTGGCGTTATCCAGCTAAGCGCGAACTGC
AATTTGGAGAATGGCAGCGCAATGACATTCTTGCAGGTATCTTCGAGCCAGCCACGATCGACATTGATCT
GGCTATCTTGCTGACAAAAGCAAGAGAACATAGCGTTGCCTTGGTAGGTCCAGCGGCGGAGGAACTCTTT
GATCCGGTTCCTGAACAGGATCTATTTGAGGCGCTAAATGAAACCTTAACGCTATGGAACTCGCCGCCCG
ACTGGGCTGGCGATGAGCGAAATGTAGTGCTTACGTTGTCCCGCATTTGGTACAGCGCAGTAACCGGCAA
AATCGCGCCGAAGGATGTCGCTGCCGACTGGGCAATGGAGCGCCTGCCGGCCCAGTATCAGCCCGTCATA
CTTGAAGCTAGACAGGCTTATCTTGGACAAGAAGAAGATCGCTTGGCCTCGCGCGCAGATCAGTTGGAAG
AATTTGTCCACTACGTGAAAGGCGAGATCACCAAGGTAGTCGGCAAATAACCCTCGAGCCACCCATGACC
AAAATCCCTTAACGTGAGTTACGCGTCGTTCCACTGAGC
