>Addgene plasmid #82294 | pDONR223_AKT1_WT | depositor partial sequence | sequence record 155665 | Insert sequence
[1440 nt withheld, positions 1-1440]
